LOCUS       Exported 6215 bp ds-DNA circular SYN 20-APR-2022
DEFINITION  Fluorescently tagged MECP2, GFP.
ACCESSION   .
VERSION     .
KEYWORDS    pMECP2-GFP
SOURCE      synthetic DNA construct
  ORGANISM  synthetic DNA construct
REFERENCE   1 (bases 1 to 6215)
  TITLE     Rippe Lab Plasmids 2022
REFERENCE   2 (bases 1 to 6215)
  AUTHORS   .
  TITLE     Direct Submission
  JOURNAL   Exported Apr 20, 2022 from SnapGene Server 1.1.58
            http://www.snapgene.com
FEATURES             Location/Qualifiers
     source          1..6215
                     /organism="synthetic DNA construct"
                     /mol_type="other DNA"
     enhancer        61..364
                     /label=CMV enhancer
                     /note="human cytomegalovirus immediate early enhancer"
     promoter        365..568
                     /label=CMV promoter
                     /note="human cytomegalovirus (CMV) immediate early
                     promoter"
     primer_bind     519..539
                     /label=CMV-F
                     /note="Human CMV immediate early promoter, forward primer"
     CDS             1783..1803
                     /codon_start=1
                     /product="6xHis affinity tag"
                     /label=7xHis
                     /translation="HHHHHHH"
     regulatory      2155..2164
                     /regulatory_class="other"
                     /note="vertebrate consensus sequence for strong initiation
                     of translation (Kozak, 1987)"
     CDS             2161..2880
                     /codon_start=1
                     /product="the original enhanced GFP (Yang et al., 1996)"
                     /label=EGFP
                     /note="mammalian codon-optimized"
                     /translation="MVSKGEELFTGVVPILVELDGDVNGHKFSVSGEGEGDATYGKLTL
                     KFICTTGKLPVPWPTLVTTLTYGVQCFSRYPDHMKQHDFFKSAMPEGYVQERTIFFKDD
                     GNYKTRAEVKFEGDTLVNRIELKGIDFKEDGNILGHKLEYNYNSHNVYIMADKQKNGIK
                     VNFKIRHNIEDGSVQLADHYQQNTPIGDGPVLLPDNHYLSTQSALSKDPNEKRDHMVLL
                     EFVTAAGITLGMDELYK"
     CDS             2161..2877
                     /codon_start=1
                     /product="enhanced GFP"
                     /label=EGFP
                     /translation="MVSKGEELFTGVVPILVELDGDVNGHKFSVSGEGEGDATYGKLTL
                     KFICTTGKLPVPWPTLVTTLTYGVQCFSRYPDHMKQHDFFKSAMPEGYVQERTIFFKDD
                     GNYKTRAEVKFEGDTLVNRIELKGIDFKEDGNILGHKLEYNYNSHNVYIMADKQKNGIK
                     VNFKIRHNIEDGSVQLADHYQQNTPIGDGPVLLPDNHYLSTQSALSKDPNEKRDHMVLL
                     EFVTAAGITLGMDELYK"
     primer_bind     complement(2206..2227)
                     /label=EGFP-N
                     /note="EGFP, reverse primer"
     primer_bind     complement(2467..2486)
                     /label=EXFP-R
                     /note="For distinguishing EGFP variants, reverse primer"
     primer_bind     2814..2835
                     /label=EGFP-C
                     /note="EGFP, forward primer"
     polyA_signal    3003..3124
                     /label=SV40 poly(A) signal
                     /note="SV40 polyadenylation signal"
     primer_bind     complement(3040..3059)
                     /label=SV40pA-R
                     /note="SV40 polyA, reverse primer"
     primer_bind     3094..3113
                     /label=EBV-rev
                     /note="SV40 polyA terminator, reverse primer"
     rep_origin      complement(3131..3586)
                     /direction=LEFT
                     /label=f1 ori
                     /note="f1 bacteriophage origin of replication; arrow
                     indicates direction of (+) strand synthesis"
     primer_bind     complement(3268..3289)
                     /label=F1ori-F
                     /note="F1 origin, forward primer"
     primer_bind     3480..3499
                     /label=F1ori-R
                     /note="F1 origin, reverse primer"
     promoter        3613..3717
                     /gene="bla"
                     /label=AmpR promoter
     promoter        3719..4076
                     /label=SV40 promoter
                     /note="SV40 enhancer and early promoter"
     primer_bind     complement(3742..3762)
                     /label=pBABE 3'
                     /note="SV40 enhancer, reverse primer for pBABE vectors"
     rep_origin      3927..4062
                     /label=SV40 ori
                     /note="SV40 origin of replication"
     primer_bind     3989..4008
                     /label=SV40pro-F
                     /note="SV40 promoter/origin, forward primer"
     CDS             4111..4905
                     /codon_start=1
                     /gene="aph(3')-II (or nptII)"
                     /product="aminoglycoside phosphotransferase from Tn5"
                     /label=NeoR/KanR
                     /note="confers resistance to neomycin, kanamycin, and G418
                     (Geneticin(R))"
                     /translation="MIEQDGLHAGSPAAWVERLFGYDWAQQTIGCSDAAVFRLSAQGRP
                     VLFVKTDLSGALNELQDEAARLSWLATTGVPCAAVLDVVTEAGRDWLLLGEVPGQDLLS
                     SHLAPAEKVSIMADAMRRLHTLDPATCPFDHQAKHRIERARTRMEAGLVDQDDLDEEHQ
                     GLAPAELFARLKASMPDGEDLVVTHGDACLPNIMVENGRFSGFIDCGRLGVADRYQDIA
                     LATRDIAEELGGEWADRFLVLYGIAAPDSQRIAFYRLLDEFF"
     primer_bind     complement(4165..4184)
                     /label=Neo-R
                     /note="Neomycin resistance gene, reverse primer"
     primer_bind     4775..4794
                     /label=Neo-F
                     /note="Neomycin resistance gene, forward primer"
     primer_bind     complement(5093..5112)
                     /label=TK-pA-R
                     /note="Thymidine kinase polyA, reverse primer"
     polyA_signal    5137..5184
                     /label=HSV TK poly(A) signal
                     /note="herpes simplex virus thymidine kinase
                     polyadenylation signal (Cole and Stacy, 1985)"
     rep_origin      5513..6101
                     /direction=RIGHT
                     /label=ori
                     /note="high-copy-number ColE1/pMB1/pBR322/pUC origin of
                     replication"
     primer_bind     6002..6021
                     /label=pBR322ori-F
                     /note="pBR322 origin, forward primer"
ORIGIN
        1 tagttattaa tagtaatcaa ttacggggtc attagttcat agcccatata tggagttccg
       61 cgttacataa cttacggtaa atggcccgcc tggctgaccg cccaacgacc cccgcccatt
      121 gacgtcaata atgacgtatg ttcccatagt aacgccaata gggactttcc attgacgtca
      181 atgggtggag tatttacggt aaactgccca cttggcagta catcaagtgt atcatatgcc
      241 aagtacgccc cctattgacg tcaatgacgg taaatggccc gcctggcatt atgcccagta
      301 catgacctta tgggactttc ctacttggca gtacatctac gtattagtca tcgctattac
      361 catggtgatg cggttttggc agtacatcaa tgggcgtgga tagcggtttg actcacgggg
      421 atttccaagt ctccacccca ttgacgtcaa tgggagtttg ttttggcacc aaaatcaacg
      481 ggactttcca aaatgtcgta acaactccgc cccattgacg caaatgggcg gtaggcgtgt
      541 acggtgggag gtctatataa gcagagctgg tttagtgaac cgtcagatcc gctagcgcta
      601 ccggactcag atctcgagct caagcttcga attcctatgg ccgccgctgc cgccaccgcc
      661 gccgccgccg ccgcgccgag cggaggagga ggaggaggcg aggaggagag actggaggaa
      721 aagtcagaag accaggatct ccagggcctc agagacaagc cactgaagtt taagaaggcg
      781 aagaaagaca agaaggagga caaagaaggc aagcatgagc cactacaacc ttcagcccac
      841 cattctgcag agccagcaga ggcaggcaaa gcagaaacat cagaaagctc aggctctgcc
      901 ccagcagtgc cagaagcctc ggcttccccc aaacagcggc gctccattat ccgtgaccgg
      961 ggacctatgt atgatgaccc caccttgcct gaaggttgga cacgaaagct taaacaaagg
     1021 aagtctggcc gatctgctgg aaagtatgat gtatatttga tcaatcccca gggaaaagct
     1081 tttcgctcta aagtagaatt gattgcatac tttgaaaagg tgggagacac ctccttggac
     1141 cctaatgatt ttgacttcac ggtaactggg agagggagcc cctccaggag agagcagaaa
     1201 ccacctaaga agcccaaatc tcccaaagct ccaggaactg gcaggggtcg gggacgcccc
     1261 aaagggagcg gcactgggag accaaaggca gcagcatcag aaggtgttca ggtgaaaagg
     1321 gtcctggaga agagccctgg gaaacttgtt gtcaagatgc ctttccaagc atcgcctggg
     1381 ggtaagggtg agggaggtgg ggctaccaca tctgcccagg tcatggtgat caaacgccct
     1441 ggcagaaagc gaaaagctga agctgacccc caggccattc ctaagaaacg gggtagaaag
     1501 cctgggagtg tggtggcagc tgctgcagct gaggccaaaa agaaagccgt gaaggagtct
     1561 tccatacggt ctgtgcatga gactgtgctc cccatcaaga agcgcaagac ccgggagacg
     1621 gtcagcatcg aggtcaagga agtggtgaag cccctgctgg tgtccaccct tggtgagaaa
     1681 agcgggaagg gactgaagac ctgcaagagc cctgggcgta aaagcaagga gagcagcccc
     1741 aaggggcgca gcagcagtgc ctcctcccca cctaagaagg agcaccatca tcaccaccat
     1801 cactcagagt ccacaaaggc ccccatgcca ctgctcccat ccccaccccc acctgagcct
     1861 gagagctctg aggaccccat cagcccccct gagcctcagg acttgagcag cagcatctgc
     1921 aaagaagaga agatgccccg aggaggctca ctggaaagcg atggctgccc caaggagcca
     1981 gctaagactc agcctatggt cgccaccact accacagttg cagaaaagta caaacaccga
     2041 ggggagggag agcgcaaaga cattgtttca tcttccatgc caaggccaaa cagagaggag
     2101 cctgtggaca gccggacgcc cgtgaccgag agagttagcg gggatccacc ggtcgccacc
     2161 atggtgagca agggcgagga gctgttcacc ggggtggtgc ccatcctggt cgagctggac
     2221 ggcgacgtaa acggccacaa gttcagcgtg tccggcgagg gcgagggcga tgccacctac
     2281 ggcaagctga ccctgaagtt catctgcacc accggcaagc tgcccgtgcc ctggcccacc
     2341 ctcgtgacca ccctgaccta cggcgtgcag tgcttcagcc gctaccccga ccacatgaag
     2401 cagcacgact tcttcaagtc cgccatgccc gaaggctacg tccaggagcg caccatcttc
     2461 ttcaaggacg acggcaacta caagacccgc gccgaggtga agttcgaggg cgacaccctg
     2521 gtgaaccgca tcgagctgaa gggcatcgac ttcaaggagg acggcaacat cctggggcac
     2581 aagctggagt acaactacaa cagccacaac gtctatatca tggccgacaa gcagaagaac
     2641 ggcatcaagg tgaacttcaa gatccgccac aacatcgagg acggcagcgt gcagctcgcc
     2701 gaccactacc agcagaacac ccccatcggc gacggccccg tgctgctgcc cgacaaccac
     2761 tacctgagca cccagtccgc cctgagcaaa gaccccaacg agaagcgcga tcacatggtc
     2821 ctgctggagt tcgtgaccgc cgccgggatc actctcggca tggacgagct gtacaagtaa
     2881 agcggccgcg actctagatc ataatcagcc ataccacatt tgtagaggtt ttacttgctt
     2941 taaaaaacct cccacacctc cccctgaacc tgaaacataa aatgaatgca attgttgttg
     3001 ttaacttgtt tattgcagct tataatggtt acaaataaag caatagcatc acaaatttca
     3061 caaataaagc atttttttca ctgcattcta gttgtggttt gtccaaactc atcaatgtat
     3121 cttaaggcgt aaattgtaag cgttaatatt ttgttaaaat tcgcgttaaa tttttgttaa
     3181 atcagctcat tttttaacca ataggccgaa atcggcaaaa tcccttataa atcaaaagaa
     3241 tagaccgaga tagggttgag tgttgttcca gtttggaaca agagtccact attaaagaac
     3301 gtggactcca acgtcaaagg nnnnnnnnnn nnnnnnnnnn nnnnnnnnnn nnnnnnnnnn
     3361 nnnnnnnnnt nnnnnnnnnn nnnnnnnnnn nnnnnnnnnn nnnnnnnnnn nnnnnnnnnn
     3421 nnnnnnnnnn nnnnnnnnnn nnnnnnnnnn nnnnnnnnnn ngnnnnnnnn nnnnnnnnnn
     3481 nnnnnnnnnn nnnnnnnnnn nnnnnnnnnn nnnnnnnnnn nnnnnnnnnn nnnnnnnnnn
     3541 nnnnnnnnnn nnnnnnnnnn nnnnnnnnnn nnnnnnnnnn nnnnnncagg tggcactttt
     3601 cggggaaatg tgcgcggaac ccctatttgt ttatttttct aaatacattc aaatatgtat
     3661 ccgctcatga gacaataacc ctgataaatg cttcaataat attgaaaaag gaagagtcct
     3721 gaggcggaaa gaaccagctg tggaatgtgt gtcagttagg gtgtggaaag tccccaggct
     3781 ccccagcagg cagaagtatg caaagcatgc atctcaatta gtcagcaacc aggtgtggaa
     3841 agtccccagg ctccccagca ggcagaagta tgcaaagcat gcatctcaat tagtcagcaa
     3901 ccatagtccc gcccctaact ccgcccatcc cgcccctaac tccgcccagt tccgcccatt
     3961 ctccgcccca tggctgacta atttttttta tttatgcaga ggccgaggcc gcctcggcct
     4021 ctgagctatt ccagaagtag tgaggaggct tttttggagg cctaggcttt tgcaaagatc
     4081 gatcaagaga caggatgagg atcgtttcgc atgattgaac aagatggatt gcacgcaggt
     4141 tctccggccg cttgggtgga gaggctattc ggctatgact gggcacaaca gacaatcggc
     4201 tgctctgatg ccgccgtgtt ccggctgtca gcgcaggggc gcccggttct ttttgtcaag
     4261 accgacctgt ccggtgccct gaatgaactg caagacgagg cagcgcggct atcgtggctg
     4321 gccacgacgg gcgttccttg cgcagctgtg ctcgacgttg tcactgaagc gggaagggac
     4381 tggctgctat tgggcgaagt gccggggcag gatctcctgt catctcacct tgctcctgcc
     4441 gagaaagtat ccatcatggc tgatgcaatg cggcggctgc atacgcttga tccggctacc
     4501 tgcccattcg accaccaagc gaaacatcgc atcgagcgag cacgtactcg gatggaagcc
     4561 ggtcttgtcg atcaggatga tctggacgaa gagcatcagg ggctcgcgcc agccgaactg
     4621 ttcgccaggc tcaaggcgag catgcccgac ggcgaggatc tcgtcgtgac ccatggcgat
     4681 gcctgcttgc cgaatatcat ggtggaaaat ggccgctttt ctggattcat cgactgtggc
     4741 cggctgggtg tggcggaccg ctatcaggac atagcgttgg ctacccgtga tattgctgaa
     4801 gagcttggcg gcgaatgggc tgaccgcttc ctcgtgcttt acggtatcgc cgctcccgat
     4861 tcgcagcgca tcgccttcta tcgccttctt gacgagttct tctgagcggg actctggggt
     4921 tcgaaatgac cgaccaagcg acgcccaacc tgccatcacg agatttcgat tccaccgccg
     4981 ccttctatga aaggttgggc ttcggaatcg ttttccggga cgccggctgg atgatcctcc
     5041 agcgcgggga tctcatgctg gagttcttcg cccaccctag ggggaggcta actgaaacac
     5101 ggaaggagac aataccggaa ggaacccgcg ctatgacggc aataaaaaga cagaataaaa
     5161 cgcacggtgt tgggtcgttt gttcataaac gcggggttcg gtcccagggc tggcactctg
     5221 tcgatacccc accgagaccc cattggggcc aatacgcccg cgtttcttcc ttttccccac
     5281 cccacccccc aagttcgggt gaaggcccag ggctcgcagc caacgtcggg gcggcaggcc
     5341 ctgccatagc ctcaggttac tcatatatac tttagattga tttaaaactt catttttaat
     5401 ttaaaaggat ctaggtgaag atcctttttg ataatctcat gaccaaaatc ccttaacgtg
     5461 agttttcgtt ccactgagcg tcagaccccg tagaaaagat caaaggatct tcttgagatc
     5521 ctttttttct gcgcgtaatc tgctgcttgc aaacaaaaaa accaccgcta ccagcggtgg
     5581 tttgtttgcc ggatcaagag ctaccaactc tttttccgaa ggtaactggc ttcagcagag
     5641 cgcagatacc aaatactgtt cttctagtgt agccgtagtt aggccaccac ttcaagaact
     5701 ctgtagcacc gcctacatac ctcgctctgc taatcctgtt accagtggct gctgccagtg
     5761 gcgataagtc gtgtcttacc gggttggact caagacgata gttaccggat aaggcgcagc
     5821 ggtcgggctg aacggggggt tcgtgcacac agcccagctt ggagcgaacg acctacaccg
     5881 aactgagata cctacagcgt gagctatgag aaagcgccac gcttcccgaa gggagaaagg
     5941 cggacaggta tccggtaagc ggcagggtcg gaacaggaga gcgcacgagg gagcttccag
     6001 ggggaaacgc ctggtatctt tatagtcctg tcgggtttcg ccacctctga cttgagcgtc
     6061 gatttttgtg atgctcgtca ggggggcgga gcctatggaa aaacgccagc aacgcggcct
     6121 ttttacggtt cctggccttt tgctggcctt ttgctcacat gttctttcct gcgttatccc
     6181 ctgattctgt ggataaccgt attaccgcca tgcat
//
